Addgene plasmid #233965: makeTCR_Hs.TRAV24
Purpose: Hs TRAV gene for makeTCR assembly
Depositing lab: Michael Platten. Depositing organization: Deutsches Krebsforschungszentrum (DKFZ). Publication: makeTCR: A Modular Platform for Rapid, Flexible, Scalable, Single-Step T Cell Receptor Synthesis. Hamberger M, Neuhoff M-T, Pietrantonio SV, Boschert T, Maldonado Torres C, Errerd A, Tan CL, Lindner JM, Platten M, Green EW. bioRxiv 2025.04.27.647198 10.1101/2025.04.27.647198.
Backbone
  Vector backbone: pmakeTCR
  Backbone manufacturer: custom
  Backbone size w/o insert (bp): 1710
  Vector type: Synthetic Biology
Growth in bacteria
  Bacterial resistance: Chloramphenicol, 25 μg/mL
  Growth temperature: 37°C
  Growth strain: DH5alpha
  Copy number: High Copy
Gene/Insert
  Gene/Insert name: TRAV24 (alt name: ENSG00000211805)
  Species: H. sapiens (human)
  Insert size (bp): 337
  Entrez Gene: TRAV24 (a.k.a. TCRAV18S1, TCRAV24S1)
  Promoter: n/a
  Cloning method: Restriction Enzyme; 5′ cloning site GATG (not destroyed); 3′ cloning site CTGT (not destroyed)
  Sequencing primers: 5′ M13 (-21) Forward; 3′ M13 Reverse
Resource information
  A portion of this plasmid was derived from a plasmid made by: synthetic
Terms and licenses: Academic/Nonprofit Terms; Industry Terms: Not Available to Industry
Depositor comments: Please visit https://doi.org/10.1101/2025.04.27.647198 for bioRxiv preprint.
How to cite: makeTCR_Hs.TRAV24 was a gift from Michael Platten (Addgene plasmid # 233965 ; http://n2t.net/addgene:233965 ; RRID:Addgene_233965)
