[The description below was written by a language model from this plasmid's Addgene catalogue record and pLannotate feature annotations shown in this document.]
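Description:
makeTCR_Hs.TRAV24 is a small synthetic-biology parts plasmid, about 2 kb in total, that stores a single human T cell receptor alpha variable gene segment for use in the makeTCR modular TCR assembly system. It is built on the custom pmakeTCR backbone, a minimal bacterial cloning vector with no eukaryotic expression elements. It replicates in E. coli from a high-copy ColE1/pUC-type origin. Selection is with chloramphenicol, through a cat (chloramphenicol acetyltransferase) gene driven by its native promoter. Short transcription terminators (tonB, T7Te and T3Te) bracket the resistance cassette and origin, which probably insulates the insert region from read-through transcription. A short lacZα remnant is also annotated and appears to be a backbone leftover rather than a functional screening marker.

The payload is the synthetic human TRAV24 coding segment of roughly 337 bp. It encodes the V region of the TCR alpha chain variable domain, the part of an alpha-beta TCR that contributes to recognising peptide–MHC complexes. The record lists no promoter for the insert, so the segment is not expressed from this plasmid and serves only as a donor module. The insert is flanked by defined four-base junctions at its 5′ and 3′ ends that are recorded as preserved. This fits release of the fragment with specific overhangs for ordered, single-step ligation to other TCR modules, although the record does not name the enzyme used or the destination vector. M13 forward and reverse primer sites flank the insert for sequence verification. The plasmid is one member of a library of V-gene parts from which full-length TCR chains can be assembled rapidly.
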