Features (pLannotate 1.2.2; 8 found; start..end, strand, type, name):
      9..344     +  CDS            TRAV24: TVA24_HUMAN - Experimental evidence at protein level: Swiss-Prot protein existence level 1. V region of the variable domain of T cell receptor (TR) alpha chain that participates in the antigen recognition (PubMed:24600447). Alpha-beta T cell receptors are antigen specific receptors which are essential to the immune response and are present on the cell surface of T lymphocytes. Recognize peptide-major histocompatibility (MH) (pMH) complexes that are displayed by antigen presenting cells (APC), a prerequisite for efficient T cell adaptive immunity against pathogens (PubMed:25493333). Binding of
    432..463     +  terminator     tonB terminator: bidirectional E. coli tonB-P14 transcription terminator
    464..566     +  promoter       cat promoter: promoter of the E. coli cat gene encoding chloramphenicol acetyltransferase
    567..1223    +  CDS            cat: CAT_ECOLX - Experimental evidence at protein level: Swiss-Prot protein existence level 1. This enzyme is an effector of chloramphenicol resistance in bacteria. From Escherichia coli. This protein is used as a marker in many commonly used cloning vectors, such as pACYC184.
   1250..1277    +  terminator     T7Te terminator: phage T7 early transcription terminator
   1289..1876    -  rep_origin     ori: high-copy-number ColE1/pMB1/pBR322/pUC origin of replication
   1898..1927    -  terminator     T3Te terminator: phage T3 early transcription terminator
   1999..2018    -  CDS            lacZα (fragment): LacZα fragment of β-galactosidase; lacZ fragment
>Addgene plasmid #233965 | makeTCR_Hs.TRAV24 | addgene full sequence | sequence record 468289 | Addgene NGS Result
CGTCTCAGATGGAGAAGAATCCATTGGCAGCCCCATTACTAATCCTCTGGTTTCATCTTGACTGCGTGAG
CAGCATACTGAACGTGGAACAAAGTCCTCAGTCACTGCATGTTCAGGAGGGAGACAGCACCAATTTCACC
TGCAGCTTCCCTTCCAGCAATTTTTATGCCTTACACTGGTACAGATGGGAAACTGCAAAAAGCCCCGAGG
CCTTGTTTGTAATGACTTTAAATGGGGATGAAAAGAAGAAAGGACGAATAAGTGCCACTCTTAATACCAA
GGAGGGTTACAGCTATTTGTACATCAAAGGATCCCAGCCTGAAGACTCAGCCACATACCTCTGTTGAGAC
GCAGGGAAGATGGCCGCGAAGAAAACGTCATAGCTGTTTCCTGACTGACCATTTAAATCATACCTGACCT
CCATAGCAGAAAGTCAAAAGCCTCCGACCGGAGGCTTTTGACTTGATCGGCACGTAAGAGGTTCCAACTT
TCACCATAATGAAATAAGATCACTACCGGGCGTATTTTTTGAGTTATCGAGATTTTCAGGAGCTAAGGAA
GCTAAAATGGAGAAAAAAATCACTGGATATACCACCGTTGATATATCCCAATGGCATCGTAAAGAACATT
TTGAGGCATTTCAGTCAGTTGCTCAATGTACCTATAACCAGACCGTTCAGCTGGATATTACGGCCTTTTT
AAAGACCGTAAAGAAAAATAAGCACAAGTTTTATCCGGCCTTTATTCACATTCTTGCCCGCCTGATGAAT
GCTCATCCGGAATTTCGTATGGCAATGAAAGACGGTGAGCTGGTGATATGGGATAGTGTTCACCCTTGTT
ACACCGTTTTCCATGAGCAAACTGAAACGTTTTCATCGCTCTGGAGTGAATACCACGACGATTTCCGGCA
GTTTCTACACATATATTCGCAAGATGTGGCGTGTTACGGTGAAAACCTGGCCTATTTCCCTAAAGGGTTT
ATTGAGAATATGTTTTTTGTCTCAGCCAATCCCTGGGTGAGTTTCACCAGTTTTGATTTAAACGTGGCCA
ATATGGACAACTTCTTCGCCCCCGTTTTCACCATGGGCAAATATTATACGCAAGGCGACAAGGTGCTGAT
GCCGCTGGCGATTCAGGTTCATCATGCCGTTTGTGATGGCTTCCATGTCGGCAGAATGCTTAATGAATTA
CAACAGTACTGCGATGAGTGGCAGGGCGGGGCGTAATGAGGGCCCAAATGTAATCACCTGGCTCACCTTC
GGGTGGGCCTTTCTGCGTTGCTGGCGTTTTTCCATAGGCTCCGCCCCCCTGACGAGCATCACAAAAATCG
ATGCTCAAGTCAGAGGTGGCGAAACCCGACAGGACTATAAAGATACCAGGCGTTTCCCCCTGGAAGCTCC
CTCGTGCGCTCTCCTGTTCCGACCCTGCCGCTTACCGGATACCTGTCCGCCTTTCTCCCTTCGGGAAGCG
TGGCGCTTTCTCATAGCTCACGCTGTAGGTATCTCAGTTCGGTGTAGGTCGTTCGCTCCAAGCTGGGCTG
TGTGCACGAACCCCCCGTTCAGCCCGACCGCTGCGCCTTATCCGGTAACTATCGTCTTGAGTCCAACCCG
GTAAGACACGACTTATCGCCACTGGCAGCAGCCACTGGTAACAGGATTAGCAGAGCGAGGTATGTAGGCG
GTGCTACAGAGTTCTTGAAGTGGTGGCCTAACTACGGCTACACTAGAAGAACAGTATTTGGTATCTGCGC
TCTGCTGAAGCCAGTTACCTCGGAAAAAGAGTTGGTAGCTCTTGATCCGGCAAACAAACCACCGCTGGTA
GCGGTGGTTTTTTTGTTTGCAAGCAGCAGATTACGCGCAGAAAAAAAGGATCTCAAGAAGATCCTTTGAT
TTTCTACCGAAGAAAGGCCCACCCGTGAAGGTGAGCCAGTGAGTTGATTGCAGTCCAGTTACGCTGGAGT
CTGAGGCTCGTCCTGAATGATATCAAGCTTGAATTCGTTTGTAAAACGACGGCCAGTGCTAACCGTATCG
CATTGGCCATACCTACA
